>Addgene plasmid #195444 | pMN-316 | addgene full sequence | sequence record 384845 | Addgene NGS Result
CGATACCGTCGACCTCGAGGGAATTAATTCGAGCTCGGTACCTTTAAGACCAATGACTTACAAGGCAGCT
GTAGATCTTAGCCACTTTTTAAAAGAAAAGGGGGGACTGGAAGGGCTAATTCACTCCCAACGAAGACAAG
ATCTGCTTTTTGCTTGTACTGGGTCTCTCTGGTTAGACCAGATCTGAGCCTGGGAGCTCTCTGGCTAACT
AGGGAACCCACTGCTTAAGCCTCAATAAAGCTTGCCTTGAGTGCTTCAAGTAGTGTGTGCCCGTCTGTTG
TGTGACTCTGGTAACTAGAGATCCCTCAGACCCTTTTAGTCAGTGTGGAAAATCTCTAGCAGCATCTAGA
ATTAATTCCGTGTATTCTATAGTGTCACCTAAATCGTATGTGTATGATACATAAGGTTATGTATTAATTG
TAGCCGCGTTCTAACGACAATATGTACAAGCCTAATTGTGTAGCATCTGGCTTACTGAAGCAGACCCTAT
CATCTCTCTCGTAAACTGCCGTCAGAGTCGGTTTGGTTGGACGAACCTTCTGAGTTTCTGGTAACGCCGT
CCCGCACCCGGAAATGGTCAGCGAACCAATCAGCAGGGTCATCGCTAGCCAGATCCTCTACGCCGGACGC
ATCGTGGCCGGCATCACCGGCGCCACAGGTGCGGTTGCTGGCGCCTATATCGCCGACATCACCGATGGGG
AAGATCGGGCTCGCCACTTCGGGCTCATGAGCGCTTGTTTCGGCGTGGGTATGGTGGCAGGCCCCGTGGC
CGGGGGACTGTTGGGCGCCATCTCCTTGCATGCACCATTCCTTGCGGCGGCGGTGCTCAACGGCCTCAAC
CTACTACTGGGCTGCTTCCTAATGCAGGAGTCGCATAAGGGAGAGCGTCGAATGGTGCACTCTCAGTACA
ATCTGCTCTGATGCCGCATAGTTAAGCCAGCCCCGACACCCGCCAACACCCGCTGACGCGCCCTGACGGG
CTTGTCTGCTCCCGGCATCCGCTTACAGACAAGCTGTGACCGTCTCCGGGAGCTGCATGTGTCAGAGGTT
TTCACCGTCATCACCGAAACGCGCGAGACGAAAGGGCCTCGTGATACGCCTATTTTTATAGGTTAATGTC
ATGATAATAATGGTTTCTTAGACGTCAGGTGGCACTTTTCGGGGAAATGTGCGCGGAACCCCTATTTGTT
TATTTTTCTAAATACATTCAAATATGTATCCGCTCATGAGACAATAACCCTGATAAATGCTTCAATAATA
TTGAAAAAGGAAGAGTATGAGTATTCAACATTTCCGTGTCGCCCTTATTCCCTTTTTTGCGGCATTTTGC
CTTCCTGTTTTTGCTCACCCAGAAACGCTGGTGAAAGTAAAAGATGCTGAAGATCAGTTGGGTGCACGAG
TGGGTTACATCGAACTGGATCTCAACAGCGGTAAGATCCTTGAGAGTTTTCGCCCCGAAGAACGTTTTCC
AATGATGAGCACTTTTAAAGTTCTGCTATGTGGCGCGGTATTATCCCGTATTGACGCCGGGCAAGAGCAA
CTCGGTCGCCGCATACACTATTCTCAGAATGACTTGGTTGAGTACTCACCAGTCACAGAAAAGCATCTTA
CGGATGGCATGACAGTAAGAGAATTATGCAGTGCTGCCATAACCATGAGTGATAACACTGCGGCCAACTT
ACTTCTGACAACGATCGGAGGACCGAAGGAGCTAACCGCTTTTTTGCACAACATGGGGGATCATGTAACT
CGCCTTGATCGTTGGGAACCGGAGCTGAATGAAGCCATACCAAACGACGAGCGTGACACCACGATGCCTG
TAGCAATGGCAACAACGTTGCGCAAACTATTAACTGGCGAACTACTTACTCTAGCTTCCCGGCAACAATT
AATAGACTGGATGGAGGCGGATAAAGTTGCAGGACCACTTCTGCGCTCGGCCCTTCCGGCTGGCTGGTTT
ATTGCTGATAAATCTGGAGCCGGTGAGCGTGGGTCTCGCGGTATCATTGCAGCACTGGGGCCAGATGGTA
AGCCCTCCCGTATCGTAGTTATCTACACGACGGGGAGTCAGGCAACTATGGATGAACGAAATAGACAGAT
CGCTGAGATAGGTGCCTCACTGATTAAGCATTGGTAACTGTCAGACCAAGTTTACTCATATATACTTTAG
ATTGATTTAAAACTTCATTTTTAATTTAAAAGGATCTAGGTGAAGATCCTTTTTGATAATCTCATGACCA
AAATCCCTTAACGTGAGTTTTCGTTCCACTGAGCGTCAGACCCCGTAGAAAAGATCAAAGGATCTTCTTG
AGATCCTTTTTTTCTGCGCGTAATCTGCTGCTTGCAAACAAAAAAACCACCGCTACCAGCGGTGGTTTGT
TTGCCGGATCAAGAGCTACCAACTCTTTTTCCGAAGGTAACTGGCTTCAGCAGAGCGCAGATACCAAATA
CTGTTCTTCTAGTGTAGCCGTAGTTAGGCCACCACTTCAAGAACTCTGTAGCACCGCCTACATACCTCGC
TCTGCTAATCCTGTTACCAGTGGCTGCTGCCAGTGGCGATAAGTCGTGTCTTACCGGGTTGGACTCAAGA
CGATAGTTACCGGATAAGGCGCAGCGGTCGGGCTGAACGGGGGGTTCGTGCACACAGCCCAGCTTGGAGC
GAACGACCTACACCGAACTGAGATACCTACAGCGTGAGCTATGAGAAAGCGCCACGCTTCCCGAAGGGAG
AAAGGCGGACAGGTATCCGGTAAGCGGCAGGGTCGGAACAGGAGAGCGCACGAGGGAGCTTCCAGGGGGA
AACGCCTGGTATCTTTATAGTCCTGTCGGGTTTCGCCACCTCTGACTTGAGCGTCGATTTTTGTGATGCT
CGTCAGGGGGGCGGAGCCTATGGAAAAACGCCAGCAACGCGGCCTTTTTACGGTTCCTGGCCTTTTGCTG
GCCTTTTGCTCACATGTTCTTTCCTGCGTTATCCCCTGATTCTGTGGATAACCGTATTACCGCCTTTGAG
TGAGCTGATACCGCTCGCCGCAGCCGAACGACCGAGCGCAGCGAGTCAGTGAGCGAGGAAGCGGAAGAGC
GCCCAATACGCAAACCGCCTCTCCCCGCGCGTTGGCCGATTCATTAATGCAGCTGTGGAATGTGTGTCAG
TTAGGGTGTGGAAAGTCCCCAGGCTCCCCAGCAGGCAGAAGTATGCAAAGCATGCATCTCAATTAGTCAG
CAACCAGGTGTGGAAAGTCCCCAGGCTCCCCAGCAGGCAGAAGTATGCAAAGCATGCATCTCAATTAGTC
AGCAACCATAGTCCCGCCCCTAACTCCGCCCATCCCGCCCCTAACTCCGCCCAGTTCCGCCCATTCTCCG
CCCCATGGCTGACTAATTTTTTTTATTTATGCAGAGGCCGAGGCCGCCTCGGCCTCTGAGCTATTCCAGA
AGTAGTGAGGAGGCTTTTTTGGAGGCCTAGGCTTTTGCAAAAAGCTTGGACACAAGACAGGCTTGCGAGA
TATGTTTGAGAATACCACTTTATCCCGCGTCAGGGAGAGGCAGTGCGTAAAAAGACGCGGACTCATGTGA
AATACTGGTTTTTAGTGCGCCAGATCTCTATAATCTCGCGCAACCTATTTTCCCCTCGAACACTTTTTAA
GCCGTAGATAAACAGGCTGGGACACTTCACATGAGCGAAAAATACATCGTCACCTGGGACATGTTGCAGA
TCCATGCACGTAAACTCGCAAGCCGACTGATGCCTTCTGAACAATGGAAAGGCATTATTGCCGTAAGCCG
TGGCGGTCTGTACCGGGTGCGTTACTGGCGCGTGAACTGGGTATTCGTCATGTCGATACCGTTTGTATTT
CCAGCTACGATCACGACAACCAGCGCGAGCTTAAAGTGCTGAAACGCGCAGAAGGCGATGGCGAAGGCTT
CATCGTTATTGATGACCTGGTGGATACCGGTGGTACTGCGGTTGCGATTCGTGAAATGTATCCAAAAGCG
CACTTTGTCACCATCTTCGCAAAACCGGCTGGTCGTCCGCTGGTTGATGACTATGTTGTTGATATCCCGC
AAGATACCTGGATTGAACAGCCGTGGGATATGGGCGTCGTATTCGTCCCGCCAATCTCCGGTCGCTAATC
TTTTCAACGCCTGGCACTGCCGGGCGTTGTTCTTTTTAACTTCAGGCGGGTTACAATAGTTTCCAGTAAG
TATTCTGGAGGCTGCATCCATGACACAGGCAAACCTGAGCGAAACCCTGTTCAAACCCCGCTTTAAACAT
CCTGAAACCTCGACGCTAGTCCGCCGCTTTAATCACGGCGCACAACCGCCTGTGCAGTCGGCCCTTGATG
GTAAAACCATCCCTCACTGGTATCGCATGATTAACCGTCTGATGTGGATCTGGCGCGGCATTGACCCACG
CGAAATCCTCGACGTCCAGGCACGTATTGTGATGAGCGATGCCGAACGTACCGACGATGATTTATACGAT
ACGGTGATTGGCTACCGTGGCGGCAACTGGATTTATGAGTGGGCCCCGGATCTTTGTGAAGGAACCTTAC
TTCTGTGGTGTGACATAATTGGACAAACTACCTACAGAGATTTAAAGCTCTAAGGTAAATATAAAATTTT
TAAGTGTATAATGTGTTAAACTACTGATTCTAATTGTTTGTGTATTTTAGATTCCAACCTATGGAACTGA
TGAATGGGAGCAGTGGTGGAATGCCTTTAATGAGGAAAACCTGTTTTGCTCAGAAGAAATGCCATCTAGT
GATGATGAGGCTACTGCTGACTCTCAACATTCTACTCCTCCAAAAAAGAAGAGAAAGGTAGAAGACCCCA
AGGACTTTCCTTCAGAATTGCTAAGTTTTTTGAGTCATGCTGTGTTTAGTAATAGAACTCTTGCTTGCTT
TGCTATTTACACCACAAAGGAAAAAGCTGCACTGCTATACAAGAAAATTATGGAAAAATATTCTGTAACC
TTTATAAGTAGGCATAACAGTTATAATCATAACATACTGTTTTTTCTTACTCCACACAGGCATAGAGTGT
CTGCTATTAATAACTATGCTCAAAAATTGTGTACCTTTAGCTTTTTAATTTGTAAAGGGGTTAATAAGGA
ATATTTGATGTATAGTGCCTTGACTAGAGATCATAATCAGCCATACCACATTTGTAGAGGTTTTACTTGC
TTTAAAAAACCTCCCACACCTCCCCCTGAACCTGAAACATAAAATGAATGCAATTGTTGTTGTTAACTTG
TTTATTGCAGCTTATAATGGTTACAAATAAAGCAATAGCATCACAAATTTCACAAATAAAGCATTTTTTT
CACTGCATTCTAGTTGTGGTTTGTCCAAACTCATCAATGTATCTTATCATGTCTGGATCAACTGGATAAC
TCAAGCTAACCAAAATCATCCCAAACTTCCCACCCCATACCCTATTACCACTGCCAATTACCTGTGGTTT
CATTTACTCTAAACCTGTGATTCCTCTGAATTATTTTCATTTTAAAGAAATTGTATTTGTTAAATATGTA
CTACAAACTTAGTAGTTGGAAGGGCTAATTCACTCCCAAAGAAGACAAGATATCCTTGATCTGTGGATCT
ACCACACACAAGGCTACTTCCCTGATTAGCAGAACTACACACCAGGGCCAGGGGTCAGATATCCACTGAC
CTTTGGATGGTGCTACAAGCTAGTACCAGTTGAGCCAGATAAGGTAGAAGAGGCCAATAAAGGAGAGAAC
ACCAGCTTGTTACACCCTGTGAGCCTGCATGGGATGGATGACCCGGAGAGAGAAGTGTTAGAGTGGAGGT
TTGACAGCCGCCTAGCATTTCATCACGTGGCCCGAGAGCTGCATCCGGAGTACTTCAAGAACTGCTGATA
TCGAGCTTGCTACAAGGGACTTTCCGCTGGGGACTTTCCAGGGAGGCGTGGCCTGGGCGGGACTGGGGAG
TGGCGAGCCCTCAGATCCTGCATATAAGCAGCTGCTTTTTGCCTGTACTGGGTCTCTCTGGTTAGACCAG
ATCTGAGCCTGGGAGCTCTCTGGCTAACTAGGGAACCCACTGCTTAAGCCTCAATAAAGCTTGCCTTGAG
TGCTTCAAGTAGTGTGTGCCCGTCTGTTGTGTGACTCTGGTAACTAGAGATCCCTCAGACCCTTTTAGTC
AGTGTGGAAAATCTCTAGCAGTGGCGCCCGAACAGGGACTTGAAAGCGAAAGGGAAACCAGAGGAGCTCT
CTCGACGCAGGACTCGGCTTGCTGAAGCGCGCACGGCAAGAGGCGAGGGGCGGCGACTGGTGAGTACGCC
AAAAATTTTGACTAGCGGAGGCTAGAAGGAGAGAGATGGGTGCGAGAGCGTCAGTATTAAGCGGGGGAGA
ATTAGATCGCGATGGGAAAAAATTCGGTTAAGGCCAGGGGGAAAGAAAAAATATAAATTAAAACATATAG
TATGGGCAAGCAGGGAGCTAGAACGATTCGCAGTTAATCCTGGCCTGTTAGAAACATCAGAAGGCTGTAG
ACAAATACTGGGACAGCTACAACCATCCCTTCAGACAGGATCAGAAGAACTTAGATCATTATATAATACA
GTAGCAACCCTCTATTGTGTGCATCAAAGGATAGAGATAAAAGACACCAAGGAAGCTTTAGACAAGATAG
AGGAAGAGCAAAACAAAAGTAAGACCACCGCACAGCAAGCGGCCGGCCGCTGATCTTCAGACCTGGAGGA
GGAGATATGAGGGACAATTGGAGAAGTGAATTATATAAATATAAAGTAGTAAAAATTGAACCATTAGGAG
TAGCACCCACCAAGGCAAAGAGAAGAGTGGTGCAGAGAGAAAAAAGAGCAGTGGGAATAGGAGCTTTGTT
CCTTGGGTTCTTGGGAGCAGCAGGAAGCACTATGGGCGCAGCGTCAATGACGCTGACGGTACAGGCCAGA
CAATTATTGTCTGGTATAGTGCAGCAGCAGAACAATTTGCTGAGGGCTATTGAGGCGCAACAGCATCTGT
TGCAACTCACAGTCTGGGGCATCAAGCAGCTCCAGGCAAGAATCCTGGCTGTGGAAAGATACCTAAAGGA
TCAACAGCTCCTGGGGATTTGGGGTTGCTCTGGAAAACTCATTTGCACCACTGCTGTGCCTTGGAATGCT
AGTTGGAGTAATAAATCTCTGGAACAGATTTGGAATCACACGACCTGGATGGAGTGGGACAGAGAAATTA
ACAATTACACAAGCTTAATACACTCCTTAATTGAAGAATCGCAAAACCAGCAAGAAAAGAATGAACAAGA
ATTATTGGAATTAGATAAATGGGCAAGTTTGTGGAATTGGTTTAACATAACAAATTGGCTGTGGTATATA
AAATTATTCATAATGATAGTAGGAGGCTTGGTAGGTTTAAGAATAGTTTTTGCTGTACTTTCTATAGTGA
ATAGAGTTAGGCAGGGATATTCACCATTATCGTTTCAGACCCACCTCCCAACCCCGAGGGGACCCGACAG
GCCCGAAGGAATAGAAGAAGAAGGTGGAGAGAGAGACAGAGACAGATCCATTCGATTAGTGAACGGATCT
CGACGGTATCGCCAAATGGCAGTATTCATCCACAATTTTAAAAGAAAAGGGGGGATTGGGGGGTACAGTG
CAGGGGAAAGAATAGTAGACATAATAGCAACAGACATACAAACTAAAGAATTACAAAAACAAATTACAAA
AATTCAAAATTTTCGGGTTTATTACAGGGACAGCAGAGATCCAGTTTGGATCGATAAGCTTGATATCGAA
TTCCGGGTTTCGTAACAATCGCATGAGGATTCGCAACGCCTTCGTCGAAGTCGAAGTCGACCTCCCGTCT
CAGTAAAGGTCGTCGAAGTCGAAGTCGACCAATCGGACTGCCTTCGTACGTCGAAGTCGAAGTCGACCGT
ATCAGTCGCCTCGGAACGTCGAAGTCGAAGTCGACCATTCGTAAGAGGCTCACTCTCCCTTACACGGAGT
GGATAGGATCCTCTAGAGGGTATATAATGGGGGCCACTAGTCTACTACCAGAGCTCATCGCTAGCGCTAC
CGGATCGCCACCATGGTGAGCAAGGGCGAGGAGGATAACATGGCCATCATCAAGGAGTTCATGCGCTTCA
AGGTGCACATGGAGGGCTCCGTGAACGGCCACGAGTTCGAGATCGAGGGCGAGGGCGAGGGCCGCCCCTA
CGAGGGCACCCAGACCGCCAAGCTGAAGGTGACCAAGGGTGGCCCCCTGCCCTTCGCCTGGGACATCCTG
TCCCCTCAGTTCATGTACGGCTCCAAGGCCTACGTGAAGCACCCCGCCGACATCCCCGACTACTTGAAGC
TGTCCTTCCCCGAGGGCTTCAAGTGGGAGCGCGTGATGAACTTCGAGGACGGCGGCGTGGTGACCGTGAC
CCAGGACTCCTCCCTGCAGGACGGCGAGTTCATCTACAAGGTGAAGCTGCGCGGCACCAACTTCCCCTCC
GACGGCCCCGTAATGCAGAAGAAGACCATGGGCTGGCAGGCCTCCTCCGAGCGGATGTACCCCGAGGACG
GCGCCCTGAAGGGCGAGATCAAGCAGAGGCTGAAGCTGAAGGACGGCGGCCACTACGACGCTGAGGTCAA
GACCACCTACAAGGCCAAGAAGCCCGTGCAGCTGCCCGGCGCCTACAACGTCAACATCAAGTTGGACATC
ACCTCCCACAACGAGGACTACACCATCGTGGAACAGTACGAACGCGCCGAGGGCCGCCACTCCACCGGCG
GCATGGACGAGCTGTACAAGTAAAGCGGCCGCGACTCTAGAGTCGACCTGCAGGCATGCAAGCTTGATAT
CAAGCTTATCGATAATCAACCTCTGGATTACAAAATTTGTGAAAGATTGACTGGTATTCTTAACTATGTT
GCTCCTTTTACGCTATGTGGATACGCTGCTTTAATGCCTTTGTATCATGCTATTGCTTCCCGTATGGCTT
TCATTTTCTCCTCCTTGTATAAATCCTGGTTGCTGTCTCTTTATGAGGAGTTGTGGCCCGTTGTCAGGCA
ACGTGGCGTGGTGTGCACTGTGTTTGCTGACGCAACCCCCACTGGTTGGGGCATTGCCACCACCTGTCAG
CTCCTTTCCGGGACTTTCGCTTTCCCCCTCCCTATTGCCACGGCGGAACTCATCGCCGCCTGCCTTGCCC
GCTGCTGGACAGGGGCTCGGCTGTTGGGCACTGACAATTCCGTGGTGTTGTCGGGGAAATCATCGTCCTT
TCCTTGGCTGCTCGCCTGTGTTGCCACCTGGATTCTGCGCGGGACGTCCTTCTGCTACGTCCCTTCGGCC
CTCAATCCAGCGGACCTTCCTTCCCGCGGCCTGCTGCCGGCTCTGCGGCCTCTTCCGCGTCTTCGCCTTC
GCCCTCAGACGAGTCGGATCTCCCTTTGGGCCGCCTCCCCGCAT
Features (pLannotate 1.2.2; 33 found; start..end, strand, type, name):
     38..106     +  CDS            nef (fragment): NEF_HV1Z2 - Experimental evidence at protein level: Swiss-Prot protein existence level 1. Extracellular Nef protein targets CD4(+) T-lymphocytes for apoptosis by interacting with CXCR4 surface receptors. From Human immunodeficiency virus type 1 group M subtype D (isolate Z2/CDC-Z34) (HIV-1).
    108..341     +  LTR            3' LTR (ΔU3): self-inactivating 3' long terminal repeat (LTR) from HIV-1
    366..384     -  promoter       SP6 promoter: promoter for bacteriophage SP6 RNA polymerase
    612..891     +  CDS            TcR (fragment): tetracycline efflux protein; tet; confers resistance to tetracycline
    892..940     -  misc_feature   bom (fragment): basis of mobility region from pBR322
   1042..1077    -  CDS            rop (fragment): Rop protein, which maintains plasmids at low copy number; rop
   1172..1276    +  promoter       AmpR promoter: bla
   1277..2137    +  CDS            AmpR: β-lactamase; bla; confers resistance to ampicillin, carbenicillin, and related antibiotics
   2308..2896    +  rep_origin     ori: high-copy-number ColE1/pMB1/pBR322/pUC origin of replication
   3079..3135    +  CDS            lacI (fragment): lac repressor; lacI; The lac repressor binds to the lac operator to inhibit transcription in E. coli. This inhibition can be relieved by adding lactose or isopropyl-β-D-thiogalactopyranoside (IPTG).
   3142..3471    +  promoter       SV40 promoter: SV40 enhancer and early promoter
   3671..3790    +  CDS            gpt (fragment): XGPT_ECOLI - Also known as gpp, gxu. Experimental evidence at protein level: Swiss-Prot protein existence level 1. Purine salvage pathway enzyme that catalyzes the transfer of the ribosyl-5-phosphate group from 5-phospho-alpha-D-ribose 1- diphosphate (PRPP) to the N9 position of the 6-oxopurines guanine and xanthine to form the corresponding ribonucleotides GMP (guanosine 5'- monophosphate) and XMP (xanthosine 5'-monophosphate), with the release of PPi. To a lesser extent, also acts on hypoxanthine (PubMed:9100006, PubMed:3886014). Does not ribophosphorylate adenine (PubMed:3886014). From Esch
   3790..4125    +  CDS            gpt (fragment): XGPT_ECOLI - Also known as gpp, gxu. Experimental evidence at protein level: Swiss-Prot protein existence level 1. Purine salvage pathway enzyme that catalyzes the transfer of the ribosyl-5-phosphate group from 5-phospho-alpha-D-ribose 1- diphosphate (PRPP) to the N9 position of the 6-oxopurines guanine and xanthine to form the corresponding ribonucleotides GMP (guanosine 5'- monophosphate) and XMP (xanthosine 5'-monophosphate), with the release of PPi. To a lesser extent, also acts on hypoxanthine (PubMed:9100006, PubMed:3886014). Does not ribophosphorylate adenine (PubMed:3886014). From Esch
   4220..4525    +  CDS            frsA (fragment): FRSA_ECOLI - Also known as yafA. Experimental evidence at protein level: Swiss-Prot protein existence level 1. Catalyzes the hydrolysis of esters (PubMed:15808744). Displays esterase activity toward pNP-butyrate (PubMed:15808744). May stimulate mixed-acid fermentation by acting as a fermentation/respiration switch that down-regulates respiration and up- regulates fermentation rates (PubMed:15169777). From Escherichia coli (strain K12).
   4529..4603    +  CDS            small t antigen (fragment): SV40 (simian virus 40) small t antigen
   4605..4670    +  intron         small t intron: SV40 (simian virus 40) small t antigen intron
   4800..4820    +  CDS            SV40 NLS: nuclear localization signal of SV40 (simian virus 40) large T antigen
   5139..5222    +  CDS            large T antigen (fragment): large T antigen from SV40 (simian virus 40)
   5245..5379    +  polyA_signal   SV40 poly(A) signal: SV40 polyadenylation signal
   5546..5875    +  CDS            nef (fragment): NEF_HV1BR - Experimental evidence at protein level: Swiss-Prot protein existence level 1. Extracellular Nef protein targets CD4(+) T-lymphocytes for apoptosis by interacting with CXCR4 surface receptors (PubMed:14990729). From Human immunodeficiency virus type 1 group M subtype B (isolate BRU/LAI) (HIV-1).
   5923..6180    +  LTR            5' LTR (truncated): truncated 5' long terminal repeat (LTR) from HIV-1
   6227..6352    +  misc_feature   HIV-1 Ψ: packaging signal of human immunodeficiency virus type 1
   6336..6674    +  CDS            HIV-1 gag (fragment): gag protein from human immunodeficiency virus 1; gag
   6849..7082    +  misc_feature   RRE: The Rev response element (RRE) of HIV-1 allows for Rev-dependent mRNA export from the nucleus to the cytoplasm.
   7459..7559    +  CDS            Rev (fragment): human immunodeficiency virus 1 (HIV-1) Rev protein; rev; enhances nuclear export of unspliced and incompletely spliced viral mRNAs
   7596..7713    +  misc_feature   cPPT/CTS: central polypurine tract and central termination sequence of HIV-1
   7750..7774    -  misc_feature   MCS (fragment): pBluescript multiple cloning site
   7994..8010    +  promoter       minP (fragment): minimal TATA-box promoter with low basal activity
   8063..8772    +  CDS            mCherry (fragment): monomeric derivative of DsRed fluorescent protein (Shaner et al., 2004) mammalian codon-optimized
   8785..8815    +  misc_feature   MCS (fragment): pUC18/19 multiple cloning site
   8816..8834    +  misc_feature   MCS (fragment): pBluescript multiple cloning site
   8834..9422    +  misc_feature   WPRE: woodchuck hepatitis virus posttranscriptional regulatory element
   9423..21      +  misc_feature   MCS (fragment) (across the origin): pBluescript multiple cloning site
