[The description below was written by a language model from this plasmid's Addgene catalogue record and pLannotate feature annotations shown in this document.]
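Description:
pMN-316 is a 9.4 kb lentiviral transfer plasmid built on the pHR backbone that carries an integratable fluorescent reporter for the synthetic zinc-finger transcription regulator (synZiFTR) ZF1. It is propagated in E. coli through a high-copy ColE1/pUC-type origin and selected with ampicillin via the bla gene. The backbone also retains remnants of older vector lineages, including fragments of TcR, bom, rop and lacI, and an SV40 promoter followed by gpt fragments, SV40 small t intron sequence and an SV40 poly(A) signal. The record assigns no role to these elements in this construct.

The viral portion consists of a truncated HIV-1 5' LTR, the Ψ packaging signal with adjoining gag sequence, the Rev response element for Rev-dependent nuclear export of the genomic RNA, the cPPT/CTS, and a self-inactivating ΔU3 3' LTR, so packaging functions must be supplied in trans. Between the cPPT and the 3' LTR sits the synthetic payload: four copies of the ZF1 binding site placed upstream of the ybTATA minimal promoter (the feature table detects only a short minimal TATA-box match here and does not annotate the binding sites), driving a mammalian codon-optimized mCherry, followed by a WPRE to boost transcript expression. Because the minimal promoter has low basal activity on its own, mCherry output should depend on recruitment of a ZF1-based transcriptional activator to the upstream sites. No mammalian selection marker is annotated within the integrating region. The construct is used to stably install a red fluorescent readout of ZF1 synZiFTR activity in mammalian cells, in the context of synthetic gene circuits for controlling human cell function.
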