Addgene plasmid #195444: pMN-316
Purpose: Lentiviral Integratable mCherry Reporter for synZiFTR ZF1
Depositing lab: Ahmad Khalil. Depositing organization: Boston University Main Campus. Publication: Multidimensional control of therapeutic human cell function with synthetic gene circuits. Li HS, Israni DV, Gagnon KA, Gan KA, Raymond MH, Sander JD, Roybal KT, Joung JK, Wong WW, Khalil AS. Science. 2022 Dec 16;378(6625):1227-1234. doi: 10.1126/science.ade0156. Epub 2022 Dec 15. PubMed 36520914.
Backbone
  Vector backbone: pHR
  Vector type: Mammalian Expression, Lentiviral
Growth in bacteria
  Bacterial resistance: Ampicillin, 100 μg/mL
  Growth temperature: 37°C
  Growth strain: NEB Stable
  Copy number: Unknown
Gene/Insert
  Gene/Insert name: 4X ZF1 BS - ybTATA - mCherry
  Species: Synthetic
  Cloning method: Gibson Cloning
Terms and licenses: Academic/Nonprofit Terms; Industry Terms: Not Available to Industry
How to cite: pMN-316 was a gift from Ahmad Khalil (Addgene plasmid # 195444 ; http://n2t.net/addgene:195444 ; RRID:Addgene_195444)
